Addgene plasmid #199132: RB804
Purpose: This plasmid contains a barcoding cassette which gets integrated at Neut5 locus in Candida albicans genome
Depositing lab: Richard Bennett. Depositing organization: Brown University. Publication: Aneuploidy and gene dosage regulate filamentation and host colonization by Candida albicans. Kakade P, Sircaik S, Maufrais C, Ene IV, Bennett RJ. Proc Natl Acad Sci U S A. 2023 Mar 14;120(11):e2218163120. doi: 10.1073/pnas.2218163120. Epub 2023 Mar 9. PubMed 36893271.
Backbone
  Vector backbone: pRS314
  Backbone manufacturer: ATCC
  Backbone size w/o insert (bp): 6599
  Vector type: Yeast Expression
  Selectable markers: Nourseothricin
Growth in bacteria
  Bacterial resistance: Ampicillin, 100 μg/mL
  Growth temperature: 37°C
  Growth strain: DH5alpha
  Copy number: High Copy
Gene/Insert
  Gene/Insert name: 100 bp barcoding cassette
  Species: Synthetic
  Insert size (bp): 100
  Cloning method: Restriction Enzyme; 5′ cloning site SpeI (unknown if destroyed); 3′ cloning site ClaI (unknown if destroyed)
  Sequencing primers: 5′ GTGCCGTAAAGCACTAAATCGG; 3′ GTTACCTCACTCATTAGGCACCCC
Terms and licenses: Academic/Nonprofit Terms; Industry Terms: Not Available to Industry
Depositor comments: After restriction digestion with NgoMIV, this plasmid can be used to transform Candida strains which would barcode it with unique DNA barcodes
How to cite: RB804 was a gift from Richard Bennett (Addgene plasmid # 199132 ; http://n2t.net/addgene:199132 ; RRID:Addgene_199132)
