[The description below was written by a language model from this plasmid's Addgene catalogue record and pLannotate feature annotations shown in this document.]
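Description:
RB804 is a pRS314-based yeast shuttle plasmid built to deliver a short synthetic DNA barcode into the Candida albicans genome at the Neut5 locus. It is propagated in E. coli as a high-copy plasmid through a ColE1/pUC-type origin with ampicillin selection (AmpR under its own bla promoter). It also retains the usual pRS314 features. These are the S. cerevisiae TRP1 promoter and marker, a CEN6/ARS centromeric replication element, fragments of the f1/M13 phage origin, and remnants of the pBluescript lacZα/multiple cloning site region flanked by T7 and T3 promoters.

The payload is a 100 bp synthetic barcoding cassette cloned between SpeI and ClaI sites, paired with a nourseothricin resistance marker for selecting Candida transformants. In the feature table this marker appears as a streptothricin acetyltransferase coding sequence (annotated from Streptomyces lavendulae), driven by the Ashbya gossypii TEF promoter and ended by the TEF terminator. It lies between the T7 and T3 promoters. The automated annotation does not label the barcode itself or any Neut5 homology sequences. Unannotated stretches around the cloning-site fragments may hold these elements, but the record does not give their positions.

According to the depositor, the plasmid is digested with NgoMIV before transformation into Candida strains, and integration then marks the strain with a unique DNA barcode. Barcoded strains of this kind can be told apart when mixed. The associated publication concerns aneuploidy, gene dosage, filamentation and host colonization in C. albicans, though the record does not describe specific assays.
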