Features (pLannotate 1.2.2; 23 found; start..end, strand, type, name):
    137..186     +  misc_feature   bom (fragment): basis of mobility region from pBR322
    324..471     +  promoter       TRP1 promoter: S. cerevisiae TRP1
    472..1146    +  CDS            TRP1: phosphoribosylanthranilate isomerase, required for tryptophan biosynthesis; S. cerevisiae TRP1; yeast auxotrophic marker
   1197..1248    +  misc_feature   bom (fragment): basis of mobility region from pBR322
   1249..1576    -  rep_origin     M13 ori (fragment) (sequence partly withheld): M13 bacteriophage origin of replication; arrow indicates direction of (+) strand synthesis
   1890..2019    -  rep_origin     f1 ori (fragment) (sequence partly withheld): f1 bacteriophage origin of replication; arrow indicates direction of (+) strand synthesis
   2023..2180    -  CDS            lacZα (fragment): LacZα fragment of β-galactosidase; lacZ fragment
   2183..2201    +  promoter       T7 promoter: promoter for bacteriophage T7 RNA polymerase
   2274..2471    -  terminator     TEF terminator: Ashbya gossypii TEF terminator
   2489..3058    -  CDS            sta: STA_STRLA - Experimental evidence at protein level: Swiss-Prot protein existence level 1. Involved in resistance to streptothricin, a broad-spectrum antibiotic produced by streptomycetes. Detoxifies streptothricin via acetylation of the beta amino group of the first beta-lysyl moiety of streptothricin. From Streptomyces lavendulae.
   3072..3415    -  promoter       TEF promoter: Ashbya gossypii TEF promoter
   3484..3502    -  promoter       T3 promoter: promoter for bacteriophage T3 RNA polymerase
   3547..3563    -  protein_bind   lac operator: The lac repressor binds to the lac operator to inhibit transcription in E. coli. This inhibition can be relieved by adding lactose or isopropyl-β-D-thiogalactopyranoside (IPTG). lac repressor encoded by lacI
   3571..3593    +  misc_feature   MCS (fragment): pBluescript multiple cloning site
   3649..3677    +  misc_feature   MCS (fragment): pBluescript multiple cloning site
   3942..3972    -  promoter       lac promoter: promoter for the E. coli lac operon
   3987..4008    -  protein_bind   CAP binding site: CAP binding activates transcription in the presence of cAMP. E. coli catabolite activator protein
   4021..4113    -  CDS            lacI (fragment): lac repressor; lacI; The lac repressor binds to the lac operator to inhibit transcription in E. coli. This inhibition can be relieved by adding lactose or isopropyl-β-D-thiogalactopyranoside (IPTG).
   4296..4884    -  rep_origin     ori: high-copy-number ColE1/pMB1/pBR322/pUC origin of replication
   5055..5915    -  CDS            AmpR: β-lactamase; bla; confers resistance to ampicillin, carbenicillin, and related antibiotics
   5916..6020    -  promoter       AmpR promoter: bla
   6057..6560    +  misc_feature   CEN/ARS: S. cerevisiae CEN6 centromere fused to an autonomously replicating sequence
   6628..35      +  CDS            rop (fragment) (across the origin): Rop protein, which maintains plasmids at low copy number; rop
>Addgene plasmid #199132 | RB804 | addgene full sequence | sequence record 392185 | Addgene NGS Result
TCGCGCGTTTCGGTGATGACGGTGAAAACCTCTGACACATGCAGCTCCCGGAGACGGTCACAGCTTGTCT
GTAAGCGGATGCCGGGAGCAGACAAGCCCGTCAGGGCGCGTCAGCGGGTGTTGGCGGGTGTCGGGGCTGG
CTTAACTATGCGGCATCAGAGCAGATTGTACTGAGAGTGCACCATAGATCACGACATTACTATATATATA
ATATAGGAAGCATTTAATAGAACAGCATCGTAATATATGTGTACTTTGCAGTTATGACGCCAGATGGCAG
TAGTGGAAGATATTCTTTATTGAAAAATAGCTTGTCACCTTACGTACAATCTTGATCCGGAGCTTTTCTT
TTTTTGCCGATTAAGAATTAATTCGGTCGAAAAAAGAAAAGGAGAGGGCCAAGAGGGAGGGCATTGGTGA
CTATTGAGCACGTGAGTATACGTGATTAAGCACACAAAGGCAGCTTGGAGTATGTCTGTTATTAATTTCA
CAGGTAGTTCTGGTCCATTGGTGAAAGTTTGCGGCTTGCAGAGCACAGAGGCCGCAGAATGTGCTCTAGA
TTCCGATGCTGACTTGCTGGGTATTATATGTGTGCCCAATAGAAAGAGAACAATTGACCCGGTTATTGCA
AGGAAAATTTCAAGTCTTGTAAAAGCATATAAAAATAGTTCAGGCACTCCGAAATACTTGGTTGGCGTGT
TTCGTAATCAACCTAAGGAGGATGTTTTGGCTCTGGTCAATGATTACGGCATTGATATCGTCCAACTGCA
TGGAGATGAGTCGTGGCAAGAATACCAAGAGTTCCTCGGTTTGCCAGTTATTAAAAGACTCGTATTTCCA
AAAGACTGCAACATACTACTCAGTGCAGCTTCACAGAAACCTCATTCGTTTATTCCCTTGTTTGATTCAG
AAGCAGGTGGGACAGGTGAACTTTTGGATTGGAACTCGATTTCTGACTGGGTTGGAAGGCAAGAGAGCCC
CGAAAGCTTACATTTTATGTTAGCTGGTGGACTGACGCCAGAAAATGTTGGTGATGCGCTTAGATTAAAT
GGCGTTATTGGTGTTGATGTAAGCGGAGGTGTGGAGACAAATGGTGTAAAAGACTCTAACAAAATAGCAA
ATTTCGTCAAAAATGCTAAGAAATAGGTTATTACTGAGTAGTATTTATTTAAGTATTGTTTGTGCACTTG
CCGATCTATGCGGTGTGAAATACCGCACAGATGCGTAAGGAGAAAATACCGCATCAGGAAATTGTAAGCG
TTAATATTTTGTTAAAATCCGCGTTAAATTTTTGTTAAATCAGCTCATTTTTTAACCAATAGGCCGAAAT
CGGCAAAATCCCTTATAAATCAAAAGAATAGACCGAGATAGGGT
[37 nt withheld, positions 1375-1411]
AAAGAACGTGGACTCCAACGTCAAAGG
[49 nt withheld, positions 1439-1487]
T
[87 nt withheld, positions 1489-1575]
GGCCGGCTAGGCCTTAACCCACTGAATTCTACATCGAACAAGAGAAACCTTTTTTTTTACTTTTTTCAAA
CTTGAACAAAGAAAAGAAAAAGAAAAAGAAAAAGCAATCACAGCTTATTAACGATTCGTGTTTAAATAAT
CAATTGAAAGGAAAATAGAAGATTTTTGAAAAAAAGTTATTGGTATTTATTAACTTAATATATCAGTAAC
ATCAAGAGAAAGAAACTGAATTATAAACAGAGTATGTGAAGCAATTGCAATTGCAATTATTAGAGATCCA
GAAAACTGAATTGTGCTTGAATACCACTTGTTTACCGGCG
[124 nt withheld, positions 1896-2019]
CCATTCGCCATTCAGGCTGCGCAACTGTTGGGAAGGGCGATCGGTGCGGGCCTCTTCGCTATTACGCCAG
CTGGCGAAAGGGGGATGTGCTGCAAGGCGATTAAGTTGGGTAACGCCAGGGTTTTCCCAGTCACGACGTT
GTAAAACGACGGCCAGTGAATTGTAATACGACTCACTATAGGGCGAATTGGGTACCGAATTCGAGCTCGT
TTAAACGTCGACACTGGATGGCGGCGTTAGTATCGAATCGACAGCAGTATAGCGACCAGCATTCACATAC
GATTGACGCATGATATTACTTTCTGCGCACTTAACTTCGCATCTGGGCAGATGATGTCGAGGCGAAAAAA
AATATAAATCACGCTAACATTTGATTAAAATAGAACAACTACAATATAAAAAAACTATACAAATGACAAG
TTCTTGAAAACAAGAATCTTTTTATTGTCAGTACTGACTCGAGTTATTATGGACATGGCATAGACATATA
CAAAGCTTGTTCACCATCGGAAGCAGTACCATCGTATAAAGCAGTATCCAAACCACACAAAGTGAAACCC
ATTCTTCTATAAGCATGAATAGCTGGAGCATTAACATTGGTAACTTCCAACCACAAATGACCAGCACCTC
TTTCTCTGGCGAATTCAGTAGCCAAACCCATCAAAGCTCTACCAACACCATGACCTCTATGTTCTGGAGC
AACTTCAATATCTTCAACAGTCAATCTTCTGTTCCAACCAGAATAAGAAACAACAACGAAACCAGCCAAA
TCACCATCATCACCATAAGCAACGAAAGTTCTAGAATCTGGATCACCATCTTCACCAGCATCGGATTCAT
CATCGGATTCATCATCTGGGAAAACCTTAGTCAATGGTGGATCAACTGGAACTTCTCTCAAAGTGAAACC
ATCACCAGTAGCAGTAACTCTAAAAACAGTATCGGTAGTGAAAGAACCATCCAAAGCTTCAATAGCTTCA
GCATCACCTGGAACAGAAGTTCTGTATCTATAAGCAGTATCATCCAAAGTAGTAGACATAATTGTAGGAT
CCGGTTGTTTATGTTCGGATGTGATGTGAGAACTGTATCCTAGCAAGATTTTAAAAGGAAGTATATGAAA
GAAGAACCTCAGTGGCAAATCCTAACCTTTTATATTTCTCTACAGGGGCGCGGCGTGGGGACAATTCAAC
GCGTCTGTGAGGGGAGCGTTTCCCTGCTCGCAGGTCTGCAGCGAGGAGCCGTAATTTTTGCTTCGCGCCG
TGCGGCCATCAAAATGTATGGACGCAAATGATTATACATGGGGATGTATGGGCTAAATGTACGGGCGACA
GTCACATCATGCCCCTGAGCTGCGCACGTCAAGACTGTCAAGGAGGGTATTCTGGGCCTCCATGTCGCTG
GCCGGGTGACCCGGCGGGGACGAGGCAAGCTTGATATCCCGCGGTGGAGCTCCAGCTTTTGTTCCCTTTA
GTGAGGGTTAATTTCGAGCTTGGCGTAATCATGGTCATAGCTGTTTCCTGTGTGAAATTGTTATCCGCTC
ACAATTCCACATGGCGGCCGCTCTAGAACTAGTGATGTCCACGAGGTCTCTGCACATCTGACAACAGGCG
AGTCGACCTGCAGCGTACGATCGATACCGTCGACCTCGAGGGGGGGCCGGAAGGACGATGAAGGAGAGAA
AGTAGTAAGACAATATGACTTTGGACAGACATGAGATAAAAGTTTTAAAGGACAAGAAAAGGTTCGGGTT
AAAAGATGAGTATTGTATTTTTTCAAAATATCAATGCTTTTTCTGTTCTTGGGTTAGTGGTACCACCATT
GGTGATAAAACCTTTGGGGAGCCTCCTCCGAGCTTTCTCTTTGTTACTTTTTTTCTCAACTGATACTTGT
CATTCTTACTACAATTACAGGCCTAGCCGGCCCAACATAGGAGCCGGAAGCATAAAGTGTAAAGCCTGGG
GTGCCTAATGAGTGAGCTAACTCACATTAATTGCGTTGCGCTCACTGCCCGCTTTCCAGTCGGGAAACCT
GTCGTGCCAGCTGCATTAATGAATCGGCCAACGCGCGGGGAGAGGCGGTTTGCGTATTGGGCGCTCTTCC
GCTTCCTCGCTCACTGACTCGCTGCGCTCGGTCGTTCGGCTGCGGCGAGCGGTATCAGCTCACTCAAAGG
CGGTAATACGGTTATCCACAGAATCAGGGGATAACGCAGGAAAGAACATGTGAGCAAAAGGCCAGCAAAA
GGCCAGGAACCGTAAAAAGGCCGCGTTGCTGGCGTTTTTCCATAGGCTCCGCCCCCCTGACGAGCATCAC
AAAAATCGACGCTCAAGTCAGAGGTGGCGAAACCCGACAGGACTATAAAGATACCAGGCGTTTCCCCCTG
GAAGCTCCCTCGTGCGCTCTCCTGTTCCGACCCTGCCGCTTACCGGATACCTGTCCGCCTTTCTCCCTTC
GGGAAGCGTGGCGCTTTCTCATAGCTCACGCTGTAGGTATCTCAGTTCGGTGTAGGTCGTTCGCTCCAAG
CTGGGCTGTGTGCACGAACCCCCCGTTCAGCCCGACCGCTGCGCCTTATCCGGTAACTATCGTCTTGAGT
CCAACCCGGTAAGACACGACTTATCGCCACTGGCAGCAGCCACTGGTAACAGGATTAGCAGAGCGAGGTA
TGTAGGCGGTGCTACAGAGTTCTTGAAGTGGTGGCCTAACTACGGCTACACTAGAAGAACAGTATTTGGT
ATCTGCGCTCTGCTGAAGCCAGTTACCTTCGGAAAAAGAGTTGGTAGCTCTTGATCCGGCAAACAAACCA
CCGCTGGTAGCGGTGGTTTTTTTGTTTGCAAGCAGCAGATTACGCGCAGAAAAAAAGGATCTCAAGAAGA
TCCTTTGATCTTTTCTACGGGGTCTGACGCTCAGTGGAACGAAAACTCACGTTAAGGGATTTTGGTCATG
AGATTATCAAAAAGGATCTTCACCTAGATCCTTTTAAATTAAAAATGAAGTTTTAAATCAATCTAAAGTA
TATATGAGTAAACTTGGTCTGACAGTTACCAATGCTTAATCAGTGAGGCACCTATCTCAGCGATCTGTCT
ATTTCGTTCATCCATAGTTGCCTGACTCCCCGTCGTGTAGATAACTACGATACGGGAGGGCTTACCATCT
GGCCCCAGTGCTGCAATGATACCGCGAGACCCACGCTCACCGGCTCCAGATTTATCAGCAATAAACCAGC
CAGCCGGAAGGGCCGAGCGCAGAAGTGGTCCTGCAACTTTATCCGCCTCCATCCAGTCTATTAATTGTTG
CCGGGAAGCTAGAGTAAGTAGTTCGCCAGTTAATAGTTTGCGCAACGTTGTTGCCATTGCTACAGGCATC
GTGGTGTCACGCTCGTCGTTTGGTATGGCTTCATTCAGCTCCGGTTCCCAACGATCAAGGCGAGTTACAT
GATCCCCCATGTTGTGCAAAAAAGCGGTTAGCTCCTTCGGTCCTCCGATCGTTGTCAGAAGTAAGTTGGC
CGCAGTGTTATCACTCATGGTTATGGCAGCACTGCATAATTCTCTTACTGTCATGCCATCCGTAAGATGC
TTTTCTGTGACTGGTGAGTACTCAACCAAGTCATTCTGAGAATAGTGTATGCGGCGACCGAGTTGCTCTT
GCCCGGCGTCAATACGGGATAATACCGCGCCACATAGCAGAACTTTAAAAGTGCTCATCATTGGAAAACG
TTCTTCGGGGCGAAAACTCTCAAGGATCTTACCGCTGTTGAGATCCAGTTCGATGTAACCCACTCGTGCA
CCCAACTGATCTTCAGCATCTTTTACTTTCACCAGCGTTTCTGGGTGAGCAAAAACAGGAAGGCAAAATG
CCGCAAAAAAGGGAATAAGGGCGACACGGAAATGTTGAATACTCATACTCTTCCTTTTTCAATATTATTG
AAGCATTTATCAGGGTTATTGTCTCATGAGCGGATACATATTTGAATGTATTTAGAAAAATAAACAAATA
GGGGTTCCGCGCACATTTCCCCGAAAAGTGCCACCTGGGTCCTTTTCATCACGTGCTATAAAAATAATTA
TAATTTAAATTTTTTAATATAAATATATAAATTAAAAATAGAAAGTAAAAAAAGAAATTAAAGAAAAAAT
AGTTTTTGTTTTCCGAAGATGTAAAAGACTCTAGGGGGATCGCCAACAAATACTACCTTTTATCTTGCTC
TTCCTGCTCTCAGGTATTAATGCCGAATTGTTTCATCTTGTCTGTGTAGAAGACCACACACGAAAATCCT
GTGATTTTACATTTTACTTATCGTTAATCGAATGTATATCTATTTAATCTGCTTTTCTTGTCTAATAAAT
ATATATGTAAAGTACGCTTTTTGTTGAAATTTTTTAAACCTTTGTTTATTTTTTTTTCTTCATTCCGTAA
CTCTTCTACCTTCTTTATTTACTTTCTAAAATCCAAATACAAAACATAAAAATAAATAAACACAGAGTAA
ATTCCCAAATTATTCCATCATTAAAAGATACGAGGCGCGTGTAAGTTACAGGCAAGCGATCCGTCTAAGA
AACCATTATTATCATGACATTAACCTATAAAAATAGGCGTATCACGAGGCCCTTTCGTC
