>Addgene plasmid #199132 | RB804 | depositor partial sequence | sequence record 385626 | Barcoding cassette containing BC12 cloned in pDIS3 at SpeI_ClaI sites by CPEC method
TGGCGGCCGCTCTAGAACTAGTGATGTCCACGAGGTCTCTGCACATCTGACAACAGGCGAGTCGACCTGC
AGCGTACGATCGATACCGTCGACCTCGAGG
